Addgene plasmid #208427: pKLV2-U6gRNA5(hPTPN11_1k)-PGKpuro2ABFP-W
Purpose: Lentiviral gRNA plasmid targeting human PTPN11 gene, co-expression of BFP tag
Depositing lab: Sok Ching Cheong. Depositing organization: Cancer Research Malaysia. Publication: TNO155 is a selective SHP2 inhibitor to target PTPN11-dependent oral squamous cell carcinoma. Chai AWY, Tan YH, Ooi S, Yee PS, Yee SM, Cheong SC. Heliyon. 2024 Oct 22;10(21):e39677. doi: 10.1016/j.heliyon.2024.e39677. eCollection 2024 Nov 15. PubMed 39524880.
Backbone
  Vector backbone: pKLV2-U6gRNA5(BbsI)-PGKpuro2ABFP-W
  Backbone size w/o insert (bp): 8648
  Vector type: Mammalian Expression, Lentiviral, CRISPR
  Selectable markers: Puromycin ; BFP
Growth in bacteria
  Bacterial resistance: Ampicillin, 100 μg/mL
  Growth temperature: 37°C
  Growth strain: NEB Stable
  Copy number: Unknown
Gene/Insert
  Gene/Insert name: PTPN11
  gRNA/shRNA sequence: GCTTCTAGTTGATCATACCA
  Species: H. sapiens (human)
  Mutation: N/A
  Entrez Gene: PTPN11 (a.k.a. BPTP3, CFC, JMML, METCDS, NS1, PTP-1D, PTP2C, SH-PTP2, SH-PTP3, SHP2)
  Promoter: human U6
  Cloning method: Restriction Enzyme; 5′ cloning site BbsI (destroyed during cloning); 3′ cloning site BbsI (destroyed during cloning)
  Sequencing primers: 5′ AGATAATTAGAATTAATTTGACTG
Terms and licenses: Academic/Nonprofit Terms; Industry Terms: Not Available to Industry
Depositor comments: Used BbsI enzyme to clone in gRNA targeting gene of interest.
How to cite: pKLV2-U6gRNA5(hPTPN11_1k)-PGKpuro2ABFP-W was a gift from Sok Ching Cheong (Addgene plasmid # 208427 ; http://n2t.net/addgene:208427 ; RRID:Addgene_208427)
