[The description below was written by a language model from this plasmid's Addgene catalogue record and pLannotate feature annotations shown in this document.]
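Description:
pKLV2-U6gRNA5(hPTPN11_1k)-PGKpuro2ABFP-W is a lentiviral CRISPR guide RNA vector built on the pKLV2-U6gRNA5(BbsI)-PGKpuro2ABFP-W backbone and sequenced in full at about 8.6 kb. In bacteria it is maintained through a high-copy ColE1/pUC-type origin with ampicillin resistance (β-lactamase). It also carries an f1 origin and remnants of a cloning-vector lac/lacZα region flanked by T3 and T7 promoters. The viral genome is transcribed from a CMV enhancer/promoter fused to a truncated HIV-1 5' LTR. It contains the Ψ packaging signal with a gag fragment, the Rev response element for Rev-dependent nuclear export, and the cPPT/CTS. A second truncated LTR followed by a bovine growth hormone polyadenylation signal closes the genome. No packaging or envelope genes are annotated beyond short fragments, so these functions would have to be supplied separately to make virus.

The payload has two expression units. A human U6 RNA polymerase III promoter drives a single guide RNA, consisting of a spacer directed against human PTPN11 (which encodes the phosphatase SHP2) joined to a Streptococcus pyogenes Cas9 scaffold. The spacer was inserted between two BbsI sites that were destroyed in cloning. Downstream, a mouse PGK promoter drives puromycin N-acetyltransferase linked to TagBFP; the construct name indicates a 2A peptide between them, although the feature table does not annotate it. A WPRE follows to enhance transcript expression. Transduced cells can therefore be selected with puromycin or tracked and sorted by blue fluorescence. No Cas9 is encoded, so the nuclease must come from another source, such as a Cas9-expressing cell line. The vector is intended for disrupting PTPN11 in human cells, and the associated work concerns PTPN11 dependency and SHP2 inhibition in oral squamous cell carcinoma.
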