Features (pLannotate 1.2.2; 28 found; start..end, strand, type, name):
    242..441     +  promoter       CMV promoter: human cytomegalovirus (CMV) immediate early promoter
    459..639     +  LTR            5' LTR (truncated): truncated 5' long terminal repeat (LTR) from HIV-1
    686..811     +  misc_feature   HIV-1 Ψ: packaging signal of human immunodeficiency virus type 1
    795..1133    +  CDS            HIV-1 gag (fragment): gag protein from human immunodeficiency virus 1; gag
   1310..1543    +  misc_feature   RRE: The Rev response element (RRE) of HIV-1 allows for Rev-dependent mRNA export from the nucleus to the cytoplasm.
   1920..2020    +  CDS            Rev (fragment): human immunodeficiency virus 1 (HIV-1) Rev protein; rev; enhances nuclear export of unspliced and incompletely spliced viral mRNAs
   2070..2187    +  misc_feature   cPPT/CTS: central polypurine tract and central termination sequence of HIV-1
   2262..2502    +  promoter       U6 promoter: RNA polymerase III promoter for human U6 snRNA
   2549..2616    +  misc_RNA       tracrRNA (fragment): trans-activating CRISPR RNA for the Streptococcus pyogenes CRISPR/Cas9 system
   2639..3138    +  promoter       PGK promoter: mouse phosphoglycerate kinase 1 promoter
   3178..3774    +  CDS            PuroR (fragment): puromycin N-acetyltransferase; pac from Streptomyces; confers resistance to puromycin
   3847..4545    +  CDS            TagBFP: TagBFP is a basic (constitutively fluorescent) blue fluorescent protein published in 2008, derived from Entacmaea quadricolor. It is reported to be a very rapidly-maturing monomer with very low acid sensitivity.
   4557..5143    +  misc_feature   WPRE: woodchuck hepatitis virus posttranscriptional regulatory element
   5137..5283    +  CDS            nef (fragment): NEF_HV1LA - Experimental evidence at protein level: Swiss-Prot protein existence level 1. Extracellular Nef protein targets CD4(+) T-lymphocytes for apoptosis by interacting with CXCR4 surface receptors. From Human immunodeficiency virus type 1 group M subtype B (isolate Lai) (HIV-1).
   5269..5449    +  LTR            5' LTR (truncated): truncated 5' long terminal repeat (LTR) from HIV-1
   5475..5586    +  polyA_signal   bGH poly(A) signal: bovine growth hormone polyadenylation signal
   5725..5743    -  promoter       T3 promoter: promoter for bacteriophage T3 RNA polymerase
   5788..5804    -  protein_bind   lac operator: The lac repressor binds to the lac operator to inhibit transcription in E. coli. This inhibition can be relieved by adding lactose or isopropyl-β-D-thiogalactopyranoside (IPTG). lac repressor encoded by lacI
   5812..5842    -  promoter       lac promoter: promoter for the E. coli lac operon
   5857..5878    -  protein_bind   CAP binding site: CAP binding activates transcription in the presence of cAMP. E. coli catabolite activator protein
   5891..5983    -  CDS            lacI (fragment): lac repressor; lacI; The lac repressor binds to the lac operator to inhibit transcription in E. coli. This inhibition can be relieved by adding lactose or isopropyl-β-D-thiogalactopyranoside (IPTG).
   6166..6754    -  rep_origin     ori: high-copy-number ColE1/pMB1/pBR322/pUC origin of replication
   6925..7785    -  CDS            AmpR: β-lactamase; bla; confers resistance to ampicillin, carbenicillin, and related antibiotics
   7786..7890    -  promoter       AmpR promoter: bla
   7943..8371    -  rep_origin     f1 ori (sequence partly withheld): f1 bacteriophage origin of replication; arrow indicates direction of (+) strand synthesis
   8376..8531    -  CDS            lacZα (fragment): LacZα fragment of β-galactosidase; lacZ fragment
   8539..8557    +  promoter       T7 promoter: promoter for bacteriophage T7 RNA polymerase
   8571..241     +  enhancer       CMV enhancer (across the origin): human cytomegalovirus immediate early enhancer
>Addgene plasmid #208427 | pKLV2-U6gRNA5(hPTPN11_1k)-PGKpuro2ABFP-W | addgene full sequence | sequence record 413539 | Addgene NGS Result
GTCAATAATGACGTATGTTCCCATAGTAACGCCAATAGGGACTTTCCATTGACGTCAATGGGTGGAGTAT
TTACGGTAAACTGCCCACTTGGCAGTACATCAAGTGTATCATATGCCAAGTACGCCCCCTATTGACGTCA
ATGACGGTAAATGGCCCGCCTGGCATTATGCCCAGTACATGACCTTATGGGACTTTCCTACTTGGCAGTA
CATCTACGTATTAGTCATCGCTATTACCATGGTGATGCGGTTTTGGCAGTACATCAATGGGCGTGGATAG
CGGTTTGACTCACGGGGATTTCCAAGTCTCCACCCCATTGACGTCAATGGGAGTTTGTTTTGGCACCAAA
ATCAACGGGACTTTCCAAAATGTCGTAACAACTCCGCCCCATTGACGCAAATGGGCGGTAGGCGTGTACG
GTGGGAGGTCTATATAAGCAGCGCGTTTTGCCTGTACTGGGTCTCTCTGGTTAGACCAGATCTGAGCCTG
GGAGCTCTCTGGCTAACTAGGGAACCCACTGCTTAAGCCTCAATAAAGCTTGCCTTGAGTGCTTCAAGTA
GTGTGTGCCCGTCTGTTGTGTGACTCTGGTAACTAGAGATCCCTCAGACCCTTTTAGTCAGTGTGGAAAA
TCTCTAGCAGTGGCGCCCGAACAGGGACTTGAAAGCGAAAGGGAAACCAGAGGAGCTCTCTCGACGCAGG
ACTCGGCTTGCTGAAGCGCGCACGGCAAGAGGCGAGGGGCGGCGACTGGTGAGTACGCCAAAAATTTTGA
CTAGCGGAGGCTAGAAGGAGAGAGATGGGTGCGAGAGCGTCAGTATTAAGCGGGGGAGAATTAGATCGCG
ATGGGAAAAAATTCGGTTAAGGCCAGGGGGAAAGAAAAAATATAAATTAAAACATATAGTATGGGCAAGC
AGGGAGCTAGAACGATTCGCAGTTAATCCTGGCCTGTTAGAAACATCAGAAGGCTGTAGACAAATACTGG
GACAGCTACAACCATCCCTTCAGACAGGATCAGAAGAACTTAGATCATTATATAATACAGTAGCAACCCT
CTATTGTGTGCATCAAAGGATAGAGATAAAAGACACCAAGGAAGCTTTAGACAAGATAGAGGAAGAGCAA
AACAAAAGTAAGACCACCGCACAGCAAGCGGCCGGCCGCGCTGATCTTCAGACCTGGAGGAGGAGATATG
AGGGACAATTGGAGAAGTGAATTATATAAATATAAAGTAGTAAAAATTGAACCATTAGGAGTAGCACCCA
CCAAGGCAAAGAGAAGAGTGGTGCAGAGAGAAAAAAGAGCAGTGGGAATAGGAGCTTTGTTCCTTGGGTT
CTTGGGAGCAGCAGGAAGCACTATGGGCGCAGCGTCAATGACGCTGACGGTACAGGCCAGACAATTATTG
TCTGGTATAGTGCAGCAGCAGAACAATTTGCTGAGGGCTATTGAGGCGCAACAGCATCTGTTGCAACTCA
CAGTCTGGGGCATCAAGCAGCTCCAGGCAAGAATCCTGGCTGTGGAAAGATACCTAAAGGATCAACAGCT
CCTGGGGATTTGGGGTTGCTCTGGAAAACTCATTTGCACCACTGCTGTGCCTTGGAATGCTAGTTGGAGT
AATAAATCTCTGGAACAGATTTGGAATCACACGACCTGGATGGAGTGGGACAGAGAAATTAACAATTACA
CAAGCTTAATACACTCCTTAATTGAAGAATCGCAAAACCAGCAAGAAAAGAATGAACAAGAATTATTGGA
ATTAGATAAATGGGCAAGTTTGTGGAATTGGTTTAACATAACAAATTGGCTGTGGTATATAAAATTATTC
ATAATGATAGTAGGAGGCTTGGTAGGTTTAAGAATAGTTTTTGCTGTACTTTCTATAGTGAATAGAGTTA
GGCAGGGATATTCACCATTATCGTTTCAGACCCACCTCCCAACCCCGAGGGGACCCGACAGGCCCGAAGG
AATAGAAGAAGAAGGTGGAGAGAGAGACAGAGACAGATCCATTCGATTAGTGAACGGATCGGCACTGCGT
GCGCCAATTCTGCAGACAAATGGCAGTATTCATCCACAATTTTAAAAGAAAAGGGGGGATTGGGGGGTAC
AGTGCAGGGGAAAGAATAGTAGACATAATAGCAACAGACATACAAACTAAAGAATTACAAAAACAAATTA
CAAAAATTCAAAATTTTCGGGTTTATTACAGGGACAGCAGAGATCCAGTTTGGTTAGTACCGGGCCCTAC
GCGTCCAAGGTCGGGCAGGAAGAGGGCCTATTTCCCATGATTCCTTCATATTTGCATATACGATACAAGG
CTGTTAGAGAGATAATTAGAATTAATTTGACTGTAAACACAAAGATATTAGTACAAAATACGTGACGTAG
AAAGTAATAATTTCTTGGGTAGTTTGCAGTTTTAAAATTATGTTTTAAAATGGACTATCATATGCTTACC
GTAACTTGAAAGTATTTCGATTTCTTGGCTTTATATATCTTGTGGAAAGGACGAAACACCGCTTCTAGTT
GATCATACCAGTTTAAGAGCTATGCTGGAAACAGCATAGCAAGTTTAAATAAGGCTAGTCCGTTATCAAC
TTGAAAAAGTGGCACCGAGTCGGTGCTTTTTTTGGATCCAATTCTACCGGGTAGGGGAGGCGCTTTTCCC
AAGGCAGTCTGGAGCATGCGCTTTAGCAGCCCCGCTGGGCACTTGGCGCTACACAAGTGGCCTCTGGCCT
CGCACACATTCCACATCCACCGGTAGGCGCCAACCGGCTCCGTTCTTTGGTGGCCCCTTCGCGCCACCTT
CTACTCCTCCCCTAGTCAGGAAGTTCCCCCCCGCCCCGCAGCTCGCGTCGTGCAGGACGTGACAAATGGA
AGTAGCACGTCTCACTAGTCTCGTGCAGATGGACAGCACCGCTGAGCAATGGAAGCGGGTAGGCCTTTGG
GGCAGCGGCCAATAGCAGCTTTGCTCCTTCGCTTTCTGGGCTCAGAGGCTGGGAAGGGGTGGGTCCGGGG
GCGGGCTCAGGGGCGGGCTCAGGGGCGGGGCGGGCGCCCGAAGGTCCTCCGGAGGCCCGGCATTCTGCAC
GCTTCAAAAGCGCACGTCTGCCGCGCTGTTCTCCTCTTCCTCATCTCCGGGCCTTTCGACCTGCATCCAT
CTAGATCTCGAGCAGCTGAAGCTTACCATGACCGAGTACAAGCCCACGGTGCGCCTCGCCACCCGCGACG
ACGTCCCCAGGGCCGTACGCACCCTCGCCGCCGCGTTCGCCGACTACCCCGCCACGCGCCACACCGTCGA
TCCGGACCGCCACATCGAGCGGGTCACCGAGCTGCAAGAACTCTTCCTCACGCGCGTCGGGCTCGACATC
GGCAAGGTGTGGGTCGCGGACGACGGCGCCGCGGTGGCGGTCTGGACCACGCCGGAGAGCGTCGAAGCGG
GGGCGGTGTTCGCCGAGATCGGCCCGCGCATGGCCGAGTTGAGCGGTTCCCGGCTGGCCGCGCAGCAACA
GATGGAAGGCCTCCTGGCGCCGCACCGGCCCAAGGAGCCCGCGTGGTTCCTGGCCACCGTCGGCGTCTCG
CCCGACCACCAGGGCAAGGGTCTGGGCAGCGCCGTCGTGCTCCCCGGAGTGGAGGCGGCCGAGCGCGCCG
GGGTGCCCGCCTTCCTGGAGACCTCCGCGCCCCGCAACCTCCCCTTCTACGAGCGGCTCGGCTTCACCGT
CACCGCCGACGTCGAGGTGCCCGAAGGACCGCGCACCTGGTGCATGACCCGCAAGCCCGGTGCCGGCGGC
GGGTCCGGAGGAGAGGGCAGAGGAAGTCTCCTAACATGCGGTGACGTGGAGGAGAATCCTGGCCCAATGA
GCGAGCTGATTAAGGAGAACATGCACATGAAGCTGTACATGGAGGGCACCGTGGACAACCATCACTTCAA
GTGCACATCCGAGGGCGAAGGCAAGCCCTACGAGGGCACCCAGACCATGAGAATCAAGGTGGTCGAGGGC
GGCCCTCTCCCCTTCGCCTTCGACATCCTGGCTACTAGCTTCCTCTACGGCAGCAAGACCTTCATCAACC
ACACCCAGGGCATCCCCGACTTCTTCAAGCAGTCCTTCCCTGAGGGCTTCACATGGGAGAGAGTCACCAC
ATACGAGGACGGGGGCGTGCTGACCGCTACCCAGGACACCAGCCTCCAGGACGGCTGCCTCATCTACAAC
GTCAAGATCAGAGGGGTGAACTTCACATCCAACGGCCCTGTGATGCAGAAGAAAACACTCGGCTGGGAGG
CCTTCACCGAGACGCTGTACCCCGCTGACGGCGGCCTGGAAGGCAGAAACGACATGGCCCTGAAGCTCGT
GGGCGGGAGCCATCTGATCGCAAACATCAAGACCACATATAGATCCAAGAAACCCGCTAAGAACCTCAAG
ATGCCTGGCGTCTACTATGTGGACTACAGACTGGAAAGAATCAAGGAGGCCAACAACGAGACCTACGTCG
AGCAGCACGAGGTGGCAGTGGCCAGATACTGCGACCTCCCTAGCAAACTGGGGCACAAGCTTAATTGAGC
GGCCGCTCAACCTCTGGATTACAAAATTTGTGAAAGATTGACTGGTATTCTTAACTATGTTGCTCCTTTT
ACGCTATGTGGATACGCTGCTTTAATGCCTTTGTATCATGCTATTGCTTCCCGTATGGCTTTCATTTTCT
CCTCCTTGTATAAATCCTGGTTGCTGTCTCTTTATGAGGAGTTGTGGCCCGTTGTCAGGCAACGTGGCGT
GGTGTGCACTGTGTTTGCTGACGCAACCCCCACTGGTTGGGGCATTGCCACCACCTGTCAGCTCCTTTCC
GGGACTTTCGCTTTCCCCCTCCCTATTGCCACGGCGGAACTCATCGCCGCCTGCCTTGCCCGCTGCTGGA
CAGGGGCTCGGCTGTTGGGCACTGACAATTCCGTGGTGTTGTCGGGGAAATCATCGTCCTTTCCTTGGCT
GCTCGCCTGTGTTGCCACCTGGATTCTGCGCGGGACGTCCTTCTGCTACGTCCCTTCGGCCCTCAATCCA
GCGGACCTTCCTTCCCGCGGCCTGCTGCCGGCTCTGCGGCCTCTTCCGCGTCTACGCCTTCGCCCTCAGA
CGAGTCGGATCTCCCTTTGGGCCGCCTCCCCGCAGGTACCTTTAAGACCAATGACTTACAAGGCAGCTGT
AGATCTTAGCCACTTTTTAAAAGAAAAGGGGGGACTGGAAGGGCTAATTCACTCCCAAAGAAGTCAAGAT
CTGCTTTTTGCCTGTACTGGGTCTCTCTGGTTAGACCAGATCTGAGCCTGGGAGCTCTCTGGCTAACTAG
GGAACCCACTGCTTAAGCCTCAATAAAGCTTGCCTTGAGTGCTTCAAGTAGTGTGTGCCCGTCTGTTGTG
TGACTCTGGTAACTAGAGATCCCTCAGACCCTTTTAGTCAGTGTGGAAAATCTCTAGCAGTTTAAACCCG
CTGATCAGCCTCGACTGTGCCTTCTAGTTGCCAGCCATCTGTTGTTTGCCCCTCCCCCGTGCCTTCCTTG
ACCCTGGAAGGTGCCACTCCCACTGTCCTTTCCTAATAAAATGAGGAAATTGCATCGCATTGTCTGAGTA
GGTGTCATTCTATTCTGGGGGGTGGGGTGGGGCAGGACAGCAAGGGGGAGGATTGGGAAGTCAATAGCAG
GCATGCTGGGGATGCGGTGGGCTCTATGGGCGGCCGTTAATTAAGCTTTTGTTCCCTTTAGTGAGGGTTA
ATTGCGCGCTTGGCGTAATCATGGTCATAGCTGTTTCCTGTGTGAAATTGTTATCCGCTCACAATTCCAC
ACAACATACGAGCCGGGAGCATAAAGTGTAAAGCCTGGGGTGCCTAATGAGTGAGCTAACTCACATTAAT
TGCGTTGCGCTCACTGCCCGCTTTCCAGTCGGGAAACCTGTCGTGCCAGCTGCATTAATGAATCGGCCAA
CGCGCGGGGAGAGGCGGTTTGCGTATTGGGCGCTCTTCCGCTTCCTCGCTCACTGACTCGCTGCGCTCGG
TCGTTCGGCTGCGGCGAGCGGTATCAGCTCACTCAAAGGCGGTAATACGGTTATCCACAGAATCAGGGGA
TAACGCAGGAAAGAACATGTGAGCAAAAGGCCAGCAAAAGGCCAGGAACCGTAAAAAGGCCGCGTTGCTG
GCGTTTTTCCATAGGCTCCGCCCCCCTGACGAGCATCACAAAAATCGACGCTCAAGTCAGAGGTGGCGAA
ACCCGACAGGACTATAAAGATACCAGGCGTTTCCCCCTGGAAGCTCCCTCGTGCGCTCTCCTGTTCCGAC
CCTGCCGCTTACCGGATACCTGTCCGCCTTTCTCCCTTCGGGAAGCGTGGCGCTTTCTCATAGCTCACGC
TGTAGGTATCTCAGTTCGGTGTAGGTCGTTCGCTCCAAGCTGGGCTGTGTGCACGAACCCCCCGTTCAGC
CCGACCGCTGCGCCTTATCCGGTAACTATCGTCTTGAGTCCAACCCGGTAAGACACGACTTATCGCCACT
GGCAGCAGCCACTGGTAACAGGATTAGCAGAGCGAGGTATGTAGGCGGTGCTACAGAGTTCTTGAAGTGG
TGGCCTAACTACGGCTACACTAGAAGAACAGTATTTGGTATCTGCGCTCTGCTGAAGCCAGTTACCTTCG
GAAAAAGAGTTGGTAGCTCTTGATCCGGCAAACAAACCACCGCTGGTAGCGGTGGTTTTTTTGTTTGCAA
GCAGCAGATTACGCGCAGAAAAAAAGGATCTCAAGAAGATCCTTTGATCTTTTCTACGGGGTCTGACGCT
CAGTGGAACGAAAACTCACGTTAAGGGATTTTGGTCATGAGATTATCAAAAAGGATCTTCACCTAGATCC
TTTTAAATTAAAAATGAAGTTTTAAATCAATCTAAAGTATATATGAGTAAACTTGGTCTGACAGTTACCA
ATGCTTAATCAGTGAGGCACCTATCTCAGCGATCTGTCTATTTCGTTCATCCATAGTTGCCTGACTCCCC
GTCGTGTAGATAACTACGATACGGGAGGGCTTACCATCTGGCCCCAGTGCTGCAATGATACCGCGAGACC
CACGCTCACCGGCTCCAGATTTATCAGCAATAAACCAGCCAGCCGGAAGGGCCGAGCGCAGAAGTGGTCC
TGCAACTTTATCCGCCTCCATCCAGTCTATTAATTGTTGCCGGGAAGCTAGAGTAAGTAGTTCGCCAGTT
AATAGTTTGCGCAACGTTGTTGCCATTGCTACAGGCATCGTGGTGTCACGCTCGTCGTTTGGTATGGCTT
CATTCAGCTCCGGTTCCCAACGATCAAGGCGAGTTACATGATCCCCCATGTTGTGCAAAAAAGCGGTTAG
CTCCTTCGGTCCTCCGATCGTTGTCAGAAGTAAGTTGGCCGCAGTGTTATCACTCATGGTTATGGCAGCA
CTGCATAATTCTCTTACTGTCATGCCATCCGTAAGATGCTTTTCTGTGACTGGTGAGTACTCAACCAAGT
CATTCTGAGAATAGTGTATGCGGCGACCGAGTTGCTCTTGCCCGGCGTCAATACGGGATAATACCGCGCC
ACATAGCAGAACTTTAAAAGTGCTCATCATTGGAAAACGTTCTTCGGGGCGAAAACTCTCAAGGATCTTA
CCGCTGTTGAGATCCAGTTCGATGTAACCCACTCGTGCACCCAACTGATCTTCAGCATCTTTTACTTTCA
CCAGCGTTTCTGGGTGAGCAAAAACAGGAAGGCAAAATGCCGCAAAAAAGGGAATAAGGGCGACACGGAA
ATGTTGAATACTCATACTCTTCCTTTTTCAATATTATTGAAGCATTTATCAGGGTTATTGTCTCATGAGC
GGATACATATTTGAATGTATTTAGAAAAATAAACAAATAGGGGTTCCGCGCACATTTCCCCGAAAAGTGC
CACCTAAATTGTAAGCGTTAATATTTTGTTAAAATTCGCGTTAAATTTTTGTTAAATCAGCTCATTTTTT
AACCAATAGGCCGAAATCGGCAAAATCCCTTATAAATCAAAAGAATAGACCGAGATAGGGT
[37 nt withheld, positions 8042-8078]
AAAGAACGTGGACTCCAACGTCAAAGG
[49 nt withheld, positions 8106-8154]
T
[91 nt withheld, positions 8156-8246]
G
[124 nt withheld, positions 8248-8371]
CCCATTCGCCATTCAGGCTGCGCAACTGTTGGGAAGGGCGATCGGTGCGGGCCTCTTCGCTATTACGCCA
GCTGGCGAAAGGGGGATGTGCTGCAAGGCGATTAAGTTGGGTAACGCCAGGGTTTTCCCAGTCACGACGT
TGTAAAACGACGGCCAGTGAGCGCGCGTAATACGACTCACTATAGGGCGAATTGACTAGTACATAACTTA
CGGTAAATGGCCCGCCTGGCTGACCGCCCAACGACCCCCGCCCATTGAC
